>Addgene plasmid #237693 | p52K-linkerKS-FtoA | addgene full sequence | sequence record 471780 | Addgene NGS Result
AAAAAAAATTAGTCAGCCATGGGGCGGAGAATGGGCGGAACTGGGCGGAGTTAGGGGCGGGATGGGCGGA
GTTAGGGGCGGGACTATGGTTGCTGACTAATTGAGATGCATGCTTTGCATACTTCTGCCTGCTGGGGAGC
CTGGGGACTTTCCACACCTGGTTGCTGACTAATTGAGATGCATGCTTTGCATACTTCTGCCTGCTGGGGA
GCCTGGGGACTTTCCACACCCTAACTGACACACATTCCACAGCTGGTTCTTTCCGCCTCAGGACTCTTCC
TTTTTCAATATTATTGAAGCATTTATCAGGGTTATTGTCTCATGAGCGGATACATATTTGAATGTATTTA
GAAAAATAAACAAATAGGGGTTCCGCGCACATTTCCCCGAAAAGTGCCACCTG
[124 nt withheld, positions 404-527]
C
[91 nt withheld, positions 529-619]
A
[49 nt withheld, positions 621-669]
CCTTTGACGTTGGAGTCCACGTTCTTT
[37 nt withheld, positions 697-733]
ACCCTATCTCGGTCTATTCTTTTGATTTATAAGGGATTTTGCCGATTTCGGCCTATTGGTTAAAAAATGA
GCTGATTTAACAAAAATTTAACGCGAATTTTAACAAAATATTAACGCTTACAATTTACGCCTTAAGATAC
ATTGATGAGTTTGGACAAACCACAACTAGAATGCAGTGAAAAAAATGCTTTATTTGTGAAATTTGTGATG
CTATTGCTTTATTTGTAACCATTATAAGCTGCAATAAACAAGTTAACAACAACAATTGCATTCATTTTAT
GTTTCAGGTTCAGGGGGAGGTGTGGGAGGTTTTTTAAAGCAAGTAAAACCTCTACAAATGTGGTATGGCT
GATTATGATCAGTTATCTAGATCCGGTGGATCCCGGGCCCGCGGTACCGTCGACCTATAGACAGGAGGCG
GCGGCCTGCGCTAGAACCAACTTATTCATCATCATCATAGATCCTCCGCCTCCGCTTCCTCCGCCGCCGT
ACTCGCCGTCCTCTGGCTCGTACTCATCGTCCTCGTCATATTCCTCCACGCCGCCGACGTTGCCAGCGCG
CGCGGGTGCCACCGCCAGCCCAGGTCCGGCCCCAGCTGCCTCCAGGGCGCGTCGGCTTGGGGCCCAGCGC
AGGTCAGCGCCCGCGTCAAAGTAGGACTCGGCCTCTCTATCGCCGCTGCCCGTGCCAGCCAGGGCCCTTT
GCAGGCTGTGCATCAGCTCGCGGTCGCTGAGCTCGCGCCGCCGGCTCACGCTCACGGCCTTGTGGATGCG
CTCGTTGCGATAAACGCCCAGGTCGTCGCTCAAGGTAAGCACCTTCAGCGCCATGCGCATGTAGAACCCC
TCGATCTTTACCTCCTTGTCTATGGGAACGTAAGGGGTATGGTATATCTTGCGGGCGTAAAACTTGCCCA
GGCTAAGCATGGAATAGTTGATGGCGGCCACCTTGTCAGCCAGGCTCAAGCTGCGCTCCTGCACCACTAT
GCTCTGCAGGATGTTTATCAAATCGAGCAGCCAGCGGCCCTCGGGCTCTACTATGTTTAGCAGCGCATCC
CTGAATGCCTCGTTGTCCCTGCTGTGCTGCACTATAAGGAACAGCTGCGCCATGAGCGGCTTGCTATTTG
GGTTTTGCTCCAGCGCGCTTACAAAGTCCCACAGATGCATCAGTCCTATAGCCACCTCCTCGCGCGCCAC
AAGCGTACGCACGTGGTTGTTAAAGCTTTTTTGAAAGTTAATCTCCTGGTTCACCGTCTGCTCGTATGCG
GTTACCAGGTCGGCGGCCGCCACGTGTGCGCGCGCGGGACTAATCCCGGTTCGCGCGTCGGGCTCAAAGT
CCTCCTCGCGCAGCAACCGCTCGCGATTCAGGCCATGCCGCAGCTCGCGCCCTGCGTGGAACTTTCGATC
CCGCATCTCCTCGGGCTCCTCTCCCTCGCGGTCGCGAAACAGGTTCTGCCGCGGCACGTACGCCTCACGC
GTATCACGCTTCAGCTGCACCCTTGGGTGCCGCTCAGGAGAGGGCGCTCCTAGCCGCGCCAGGCCCTCGC
CCTCCTCCAAGTCCAGGTAGTGCCGGGCCCGGCGCCGCGGGGGTTCGTAATCACCATCTGCTGCCGCGTC
AACCGCGGATGTCGCCCCTCCTGACGCGGTAGGAGGAGGGGAGGGTGCCCTGCATGTCTGCCGCTGCTCT
TGCTCTTGCCGCTGCTGAGGAGGGGGGCGCATCTGCCGCAGCACCGGATGCATGCTAGCGGATCTGACGG
TTCACTAAACCAGCTCTGCTTATATAGACCTCCCACCGTACACGCCTACCGCCCATTTGCGTCAATGGGG
CGGAGTTGTTACGACATTTTGGAAAGTCCCGTTGATTTTGGTGCCAAAACAAACTCCCATTGACGTCAAT
GGGGTGGAGACTTGGAAATCCCCGTGAGTCAAACCGCTATCCACGCCCATTGATGTACTGCCAAAACCGC
ATCACCATGGTAATAGCGATGACTAATACGTAGATGTACTGCCAAGTAGGAAAGTCCCATAAGGTCATGT
ACTGGGCATAATGCCAGGCGGGCCATTTACCGTCATTGACGTCAATAGGGGGCGTACTTGGCATATGATA
CACTTGATGTACTGCCAAGTGGGCAGTTTACCGTAAATACTCCACCCATTGACGTCAATGGAAAGTCCCT
ATTGGCGTTACTATGGGAACATACGTCATTATTGACGTCAATGGGCGGGGGTCGTTGGGCGGTCAGCCAG
GCGGGCCATTTACCGTAAGTTATGTAACGCGGAACTCCATATATGGGCTATGAACTAATGACCCCGTAAT
TGATTACTATTAATAACTAATGCATGGCGGTAATACGGTTATCCACAGAATCAGGGGATAACGCAGGAAA
GAACATGTGAGCAAAAGGCCAGCAAAAGGCCAGGAACCGTAAAAAGGCCGCGTTGCTGGCGTTTTTCCAT
AGGCTCCGCCCCCCTGACGAGCATCACAAAAATCGACGCTCAAGTCAGAGGTGGCGAAACCCGACAGGAC
TATAAAGATACCAGGCGTTTCCCCCTGGAAGCTCCCTCGTGCGCTCTCCTGTTCCGACCCTGCCGCTTAC
CGGATACCTGTCCGCCTTTCTCCCTTCGGGAAGCGTGGCGCTTTCTCATAGCTCACGCTGTAGGTATCTC
AGTTCGGTGTAGGTCGTTCGCTCCAAGCTGGGCTGTGTGCACGAACCCCCCGTTCAGCCCGACCGCTGCG
CCTTATCCGGTAACTATCGTCTTGAGTCCAACCCGGTAAGACACGACTTATCGCCACTGGCAGCAGCCAC
TGGTAACAGGATTAGCAGAGCGAGGTATGTAGGCGGTGCTACAGAGTTCTTGAAGTGGTGGCCTAACTAC
GGCTACACTAGAAGAACAGTATTTGGTATCTGCGCTCTGCTGAAGCCAGTTACCTTCGGAAAAAGAGTTG
GTAGCTCTTGATCCGGCAAACAAACCACCGCTGGTAGCGGTGGTTTTTTTGTTTGCAAGCAGCAGATTAC
GCGCAGAAAAAAAGGATCTCAAGAAGATCCTTTGATCTTTTCTACGGGGTCTGACGCTCAGTGGAACGAA
AACTCACGTTAAGGGATTTTGGTCATGAGATTATCAAAAAGGATCTTCACCTAGATCCTTTTAAATTAAA
AATGAAGTTTTAAATCAATCTAAAGTATATATGAGTAACCTGAGGCTATGGCAGGGCCTGCCGCCCCGAC
GTTGGCTGCGAGCCCTGGGCCTTCACCCGAACTTGGGGGGTGGGGTGGGGAAAAGGAAGAAACGCGGGCG
TATTGGCCCCAATGGGGTCTCGGTGGGGTATCGACAGAGTGCCAGCCCTGGGACCGAACCCCGCGTTTAT
GAACAAACGACCCAACACCGTGCGTTTTATTCTGTCTTTTTATTGCCGTCATAGCGCGGGTTCCTTCCGG
TATTGTCTCCTTCCGTGTTTCAGTTAGCCTCCCCCTAGGGTGGGCGAAGAACTCCAGCATGAGATCCCCG
CGCTGGAGGATCATCCAGCCGGCGTCCCGGAAAACGATTCCGAAGCCCAACCTTTCATAGAAGGCGGCGG
TGGAATCGAAATCTCGTGATGGCAGGTTGGGCGTCGCTTGGTCGGTCATTTCGAACCCCAGAGTCCCGCT
CAGAAGAACTCGTCAAGAAGGCGATAGAAGGCGATGCGCTGCGAATCGGGAGCGGCGATACCGTAAAGCA
CGAGGAAGCGGTCAGCCCATTCGCCGCCAAGCTCTTCAGCAATATCACGGGTAGCCAACGCTATGTCCTG
ATAGCGGTCCGCCACACCCAGCCGGCCACAGTCGATGAATCCAGAAAAGCGGCCATTTTCCACCATGATA
TTCGGCAAGCAGGCATCGCCATGGGTCACGACGAGATCCTCGCCGTCGGGCATGCTCGCCTTGAGCCTGG
CGAACAGTTCGGCTGGCGCGAGCCCCTGATGCTCTTCGTCCAGATCATCCTGATCGACAAGACCGGCTTC
CATCCGAGTACGTGCTCGCTCGATGCGATGTTTCGCTTGGTGGTCGAATGGGCAGGTAGCCGGATCAAGC
GTATGCAGCCGCCGCATTGCATCAGCCATGATGGATACTTTCTCGGCAGGAGCAAGGTGAGATGACAGGA
GATCCTGCCCCGGCACTTCGCCCAATAGCAGCCAGTCCCTTCCCGCTTCAGTGACAACGTCGAGCACAGC
TGCGCAAGGAACGCCCGTCGTGGCCAGCCACGATAGCCGCGCTGCCTCGTCTTGCAGTTCATTCAGGGCA
CCGGACAGGTCGGTCTTGACAAAAAGAACCGGGCGCCCCTGCGCTGACAGCCGGAACACGGCGGCATCAG
AGCAGCCGATTGTCTGTTGTGCCCAGTCATAGCCGAATAGCCTCTCCACCCAAGCGGCCGGAGAACCTGC
GTGCAATCCATCTTGTTCAATCATGCGAAACGATCCTCATCCTGTCTCTTGATCGATCTTTGCAAAAGCC
TAGGCCTCCAAAAAAGCCTCCTCACTACTTCTGGAATAGCTCAGAGGCCGAGGCGGCCTCGGCCTCTGCA
TAAAT
Features (pLannotate 1.2.2; 14 found; start..end, strand, type, name):
    273..377     -  promoter       AmpR promoter: bla
    404..832     +  rep_origin     f1 ori (sequence partly withheld): f1 bacteriophage origin of replication; arrow indicates direction of (+) strand synthesis
    866..987     -  polyA_signal   SV40 poly(A) signal: SV40 polyadenylation signal
   1010..1094    -  CDS            large T antigen (fragment): large T antigen from SV40 (simian virus 40)
   1111..1137    -  misc_feature   MCS (fragment): multiple cloning site
   1222..2466    -  CDS            L1: PKG3_ADE05 - Experimental evidence at protein level: Swiss-Prot protein existence level 1. Involved in viral genome packaging through its interaction with packaging proteins 1 and 2. After proteolytic cleavage by adenovirus protease, L1 52/55k protein is removed from the capsid during viral maturation. From Human adenovirus C serotype 5 (HAdV-5) (Human adenovirus 5).
   2495..2698    -  promoter       CMV promoter: human cytomegalovirus (CMV) immediate early promoter
   2699..3002    -  enhancer       CMV enhancer: human cytomegalovirus immediate early enhancer
   3177..3765    -  rep_origin     ori: high-copy-number ColE1/pMB1/pBR322/pUC origin of replication
   3987..4003    +  polyA_signal   bGH poly(A) signal (fragment): bovine growth hormone polyadenylation signal
   4094..4141    -  polyA_signal   HSV TK poly(A) signal: herpes simplex virus thymidine kinase polyadenylation signal (Cole and Stacy, 1985)
   4200..4352    -  CDS            ble (fragment): BLE_KLEPN - Experimental evidence at protein level: Swiss-Prot protein existence level 1. Binding protein with a strong affinity to the bleomycin family of antibiotics. Binds to CL990; an antimitotic-antibiotic compound. From Klebsiella pneumoniae.
   4373..5167    -  CDS            NeoR/KanR: aminoglycoside phosphotransferase from Tn5; aph(3')-II (or nptII); confers resistance to neomycin, kanamycin, and G418 (Geneticin®)
   5202..271     -  promoter       SV40 promoter (across the origin): SV40 enhancer and early promoter
