[The description below was written by a language model from this plasmid's Addgene catalogue record and pLannotate feature annotations shown in this document.]
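Description:
p52K-linkerKS-FtoA is a mammalian expression plasmid built on the pEYFP-C1 backbone and assembled by Gibson cloning, intended for overexpression of a modified form of the human adenovirus 5 L1 52/55K protein. This viral protein participates in genome packaging and is removed from the capsid after cleavage by the adenoviral protease during maturation. The annotated L1 coding sequence sits directly downstream of the human cytomegalovirus immediate-early enhancer and promoter and is terminated by the SV40 polyadenylation signal, an arrangement that gives strong constitutive transcription in transfected mammalian cells. Notably, no EYFP coding sequence is annotated in the 5,288 nt sequence, suggesting the fluorescent protein of the parent vector is not retained in this construct, although the record does not say so explicitly.

The name indicates that 52K is joined through a linker to a "killswitch" (KS) micropeptide carrying phenylalanine-to-alanine substitutions. A short unannotated stretch lies between the L1 reading frame and the remnant of the multiple cloning site, consistent with a C-terminal linker-peptide extension, but the record does not define its composition. The associated work concerns probing condensate microenvironments with a micropeptide killswitch, so the FtoA version plausibly serves as a mutant comparison for the unmutated peptide, though this role is not stated in the record.

Propagation in bacteria relies on a high-copy ColE1/pUC-type origin and kanamycin selection. The Tn5 NeoR/KanR gene is driven by a bacterial bla promoter and the SV40 early promoter, with an HSV TK polyadenylation signal, so it also permits G418 selection in mammalian cells. An f1 origin is also present.
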