Addgene plasmid #237693: p52K-linkerKS-FtoA
Purpose: For overexpression of 52K-linkerKS-FtoA
Depositing lab: Denes Hnisz. Depositing organization: Max Planck Institute for Molecular Genetics. Publication: Probing condensate microenvironments with a micropeptide killswitch. Zhang Y, Stoppelkamp I, Fernandez-Pernas P, Allram M, Charman M, Magalhaes AP, Piedavent-Salomon M, Sommer G, Sung YC, Meyer K, Grams N, Halko E, Dongre S, Meierhofer D, Malszycki M, Ilik IA, Aktas T, Kraushar ML, Vastenhouw N, Weitzman MD, Grebien F, Niskanen H, Hnisz D. Nature. 2025 Jun 4. doi: 10.1038/s41586-025-09141-5. PubMed 40468084.
Backbone
  Vector backbone: pEYFP-C1
  Vector type: Mammalian Expression
Growth in bacteria
  Bacterial resistance: Kanamycin, 50 μg/mL
  Growth temperature: 37°C
  Growth strain: DH5alpha
  Copy number: High Copy
Gene/Insert
  Gene/Insert name: 52K-linkerKS-FtoA
  Species: Adenovirus 5
  Cloning method: Gibson Cloning
Terms and licenses: Academic/Nonprofit Terms; Industry Terms: Not Available to Industry
How to cite: p52K-linkerKS-FtoA was a gift from Denes Hnisz (Addgene plasmid # 237693 ; http://n2t.net/addgene:237693 ; RRID:Addgene_237693)
